Addgene plasmid #19626: pGC220
Depositing lab: Jane Hubbard. Depositing organization: NYU Grossman School of Medicine. Publication: A "FLP-Out" system for controlled gene expression in Caenorhabditis elegans. Voutev R, Hubbard EJ. Genetics. 2008 Sep;180(1):103-19. doi: 10.1534/genetics.108.090274. PubMed 18723890.
Backbone
  Vector backbone: pGC247
  Vector type: Worm Expression ; FLP/FRT
Growth in bacteria
  Bacterial resistance: Ampicillin, 100 μg/mL
  Growth temperature: 37°C
  Growth strain: DH5alpha
  Copy number: High Copy
Gene/Insert
  Gene/Insert name: Phlh-12<iA-4xNLS-GFP::let-858(3’)<iA-hlh-12(R25K)::let-858(3’)-(Cbr)unc-119(+)
  Species: C. elegans (nematode)
  Cloning method: Restriction Enzyme
  Sequencing primers: 5′ M13R
Terms and licenses: Academic/Nonprofit Terms; Industry Terms: Not Available to Industry
How to cite: pGC220 was a gift from Jane Hubbard (Addgene plasmid # 19626 ; http://n2t.net/addgene:19626 ; RRID:Addgene_19626)
