[The description below was written by a language model from this plasmid's Addgene catalogue record and the feature table of its GenBank file.]
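Description:
pGC220 is a 12.2 kb C. elegans expression plasmid built on the pGC247 backbone as part of a "FLP-Out" system for controlled gene expression in the worm. It is maintained in E. coli through a high-copy ColE1/pUC-type origin and selected with ampicillin via the bla gene. Remnants of a lac promoter/operator region with M13 reverse priming sites flank the cloning region. For worm transgenesis the insert carries a C. briggsae unc-119(+) gene, a standard rescue marker for identifying transformants in an unc-119 mutant background, although this gene is not annotated in the feature table.

According to the insert name, the hlh-12 promoter sits upstream of a cassette encoding GFP with four SV40 nuclear localization signals and the let-858 3' end. This is followed by the coding sequence for hlh-12 carrying an R25K substitution, with its own let-858 3' end. The feature table shows two FRT sites in the same orientation bracketing the 4xNLS-GFP segment, corresponding to the "<" symbols in the name. Gateway attB1/attB2 sites enclose the roughly 4 kb upstream region where the promoter would lie, and attB4/attB3 sites flank the downstream segment, indicating modular recombinational assembly. Before recombination, cells in which the promoter is active should express nuclear GFP, and the let-858 3' end is expected to prevent expression of the downstream gene. When FLP recombinase is supplied, the GFP cassette is excised, placing hlh-12(R25K) directly under the promoter, so loss of GFP marks the cells that have switched. The record does not state what effect the R25K mutation has. A short annotated Factor Xa site is probably an incidental sequence match.
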