LOCUS       Exported 12245 bp ds-DNA circular SYN 13-MAY-2021
DEFINITION  synthetic circular DNA
ACCESSION   .
VERSION     .
KEYWORDS    pGC220
SOURCE      synthetic DNA construct
  ORGANISM  synthetic DNA construct
REFERENCE   1 (bases 1 to 12245)
  AUTHORS   Voutev R, Hubbard EJ
  TITLE     A ""FLP-Out"" system for controlled gene expression in
            Caenorhabditis elegans.
  JOURNAL   Genetics. 2008 Sep . 180(1):103-19.
  PUBMED    18723890
REFERENCE   2 (bases 1 to 12245)
  AUTHORS   .
  TITLE     Direct Submission
  JOURNAL   Exported May 13, 2021 from SnapGene Server 1.1.58
            http://www.snapgene.com
FEATURES             Location/Qualifiers
     source          1..12245
                     /organism="synthetic DNA construct"
                     /mol_type="other DNA"
     protein_bind    77..101
                     /gene="mutant version of attB"
                     /label=attB1
                     /bound_moiety="BP Clonase(TM)"
                     /note="recombination site for the Gateway(R) BP reaction"
     protein_bind    complement(4077..4101)
                     /gene="mutant version of attB"
                     /label=attB2
                     /bound_moiety="BP Clonase(TM)"
                     /note="recombination site for the Gateway(R) BP reaction"
     protein_bind    complement(4111..4158)
                     /label=FRT
                     /bound_moiety="FLP recombinase from the Saccharomyces
                     cerevisiae 2u plasmid"
                     /note="FLP-mediated recombination occurs in the 8-bp core
                     sequence TCTAGAAA (Turan and Bode, 2011)."
     CDS             4234..4254
                     /codon_start=1
                     /product="nuclear localization signal of SV40 (simian virus
                     40) large T antigen"
                     /label=SV40 NLS
                     /translation="PKKKRKV"
     CDS             4276..4296
                     /codon_start=1
                     /product="nuclear localization signal of SV40 (simian virus
                     40) large T antigen"
                     /label=SV40 NLS
                     /translation="PKKKRKV"
     CDS             4318..4338
                     /codon_start=1
                     /product="nuclear localization signal of SV40 (simian virus
                     40) large T antigen"
                     /label=SV40 NLS
                     /translation="PKKKRKV"
     CDS             4360..4380
                     /codon_start=1
                     /product="nuclear localization signal of SV40 (simian virus
                     40) large T antigen"
                     /label=SV40 NLS
                     /translation="PKKKRKV"
     primer_bind     complement(4423..4451)
                     /label=GFP-R
                     /note="GFP, reverse primer. Does NOT anneal to EGFP"
     primer_bind     5199..5219
                     /label=GFP-F
                     /note="GFP, forward primer. Does NOT anneal to EGFP"
     protein_bind    complement(6065..6112)
                     /label=FRT
                     /bound_moiety="FLP recombinase from the Saccharomyces
                     cerevisiae 2u plasmid"
                     /note="FLP-mediated recombination occurs in the 8-bp core
                     sequence TCTAGAAA (Turan and Bode, 2011)."
     protein_bind    6187..6207
                     /gene="mutant version of attB"
                     /label=attB4
                     /bound_moiety="BP Clonase(TM)"
                     /note="core recombination site for the Gateway(R) BP
                     reaction"
     protein_bind    complement(7039..7059)
                     /gene="mutant version of attB"
                     /label=attB3
                     /bound_moiety="BP Clonase(TM)"
                     /note="core recombination site for the Gateway(R) BP
                     reaction"
     CDS             complement(7950..7961)
                     /codon_start=1
                     /product="Factor Xa recognition and cleavage site"
                     /label=Factor Xa site
                     /translation="IEGR"
     promoter        9996..10100
                     /gene="bla"
                     /label=AmpR promoter
     CDS             10101..10961
                     /codon_start=1
                     /gene="bla"
                     /product="beta-lactamase"
                     /label=AmpR
                     /note="confers resistance to ampicillin, carbenicillin, and
                     related antibiotics"
                     /translation="MSIQHFRVALIPFFAAFCLPVFAHPETLVKVKDAEDQLGARVGYI
                     ELDLNSGKILESFRPEERFPMMSTFKVLLCGAVLSRIDAGQEQLGRRIHYSQNDLVEYS
                     PVTEKHLTDGMTVRELCSAAITMSDNTAANLLLTTIGGPKELTAFLHNMGDHVTRLDRW
                     EPELNEAIPNDERDTTMPVAMATTLRKLLTGELLTLASRQQLIDWMEADKVAGPLLRSA
                     LPAGWFIADKSGAGERGSRGIIAALGPDGKPSRIVVIYTTGSQATMDERNRQIAEIGAS
                     LIKHW"
     primer_bind     complement(10319..10338)
                     /label=Amp-R
                     /note="Ampicillin resistance gene, reverse primer"
     rep_origin      11132..11720
                     /direction=RIGHT
                     /label=ori
                     /note="high-copy-number ColE1/pMB1/pBR322/pUC origin of
                     replication"
     primer_bind     11621..11640
                     /label=pBR322ori-F
                     /note="pBR322 origin, forward primer"
     primer_bind     11874..11891
                     /label=L4440
                     /note="L4440 vector, forward primer"
     protein_bind    12008..12029
                     /label=CAP binding site
                     /bound_moiety="E. coli catabolite activator protein"
                     /note="CAP binding activates transcription in the presence
                     of cAMP."
     promoter        12044..12074
                     /label=lac promoter
                     /note="promoter for the E. coli lac operon"
     protein_bind    12082..12098
                     /label=lac operator
                     /bound_moiety="lac repressor encoded by lacI"
                     /note="The lac repressor binds to the lac operator to
                     inhibit transcription in E. coli. This inhibition can be
                     relieved by adding lactose or
                     isopropyl-beta-D-thiogalactopyranoside (IPTG)."
     primer_bind     12087..12109
                     /label=M13/pUC Reverse
                     /note="In lacZ gene"
     primer_bind     12106..12122
                     /label=M13 rev
                     /note="common sequencing primer, one of multiple similar
                     variants"
     primer_bind     12106..12122
                     /label=M13 Reverse
                     /note="In lacZ gene. Also called M13-rev"
ORIGIN
        1 aagcttgcat gcctgcaggt cgactctaga ccgcggtttt ggcgcggatc cactagttct
       61 agcttcaaaa gcatcaacaa gtttgtacaa aaaagcaggc tgcggcgagg tcggcggtac
      121 gggcgaagaa cttgcgagac aggcggatga ttgaggcttc acactgaaaa tggaaagtta
      181 agctaagaat taagcagatg tttcgaaaaa tattcaaaaa tacaatttga actagacagt
      241 agacctaaga ttgaaaagtt ctgattttca ggtggtctcg aaataaacat tggtacttaa
      301 aacatgtgtt tgcaaatgta tagggtgtca ctaaagtttt gtgtctcaga atgtagtttt
      361 gtgacttcac tgccattggt acgagtcatc tcaccatagt tccaagagca gttggaagct
      421 tttgacagac gttcgagtag agtccgtcaa cagcgtgaga gtgaagagcc tcttggtttt
      481 gagcaaagaa gtgctcgaca gctttacagt tttcacatcc caacataacc ttctctgaca
      541 tggccatttc tacgagagct ggaaattgaa aaattacagg atttcagatg atcgattaac
      601 ttaccatttt ccttcttttc gcatgaatgc atcattgtgc agattcctct tccatcaaat
      661 tgattgtaag tcaagaaaag cacagttgac atatacatat gaacaaagtc attgcatcca
      721 tctgtccagt tggcaaccat cttattgcag gcaactgttt ggatgtcatc agctgttcct
      781 tgctgaaaat ataaaccttt taaaactgct tccaacatac ttttacattt tcttttcaat
      841 acatgcagtg gttattgaaa tttgcaacac aattttctac tgcacttact ctcttatcaa
      901 tgaattcctg aagaagagca tcagcggaaa gtgtgcactc gaagcaagac ataagctcct
      961 ctccgttgct tgtcttcacc attcccatag acttccacat ctcagatgct ggttgtttcg
     1021 gagcttcacg agcagctggc ttggatgtag cagagcagag tcccatgttt gagcacataa
     1081 gttccttttc ggtgaacata tccttcatct cggtcataag atctggaatg acggaggaga
     1141 caaagatgtt gcatgccttg tgggcttttc cggcgctctt gcagacaaag cgttgaaggg
     1201 tagatttgac ctgaaacttg agataatttt accgttcttc ctgcaaaatt taactcactg
     1261 cataggtagt aaattcatcc ccaacgagtt ttccgatctg tgcagttgat gcctgacatt
     1321 cgtcacaaac ttcttgtctc tataaaaatt aattgaaaat taaaaattaa tctcccaaaa
     1381 tgacaaacca taatgttatc attagctacg atggcctctg atttcttcaa gtaaagcatg
     1441 gcaagacgag caagtggtga gaattgagat tcaccgcaca tttggagctt tgagcataca
     1501 gcggaggtgt cagcctgaaa attcagagta ctctctgaaa aaatgtcgta aacctaccaa
     1561 gtatggagca agtttgtagg cgatgaagtc aagtttgtca agagtctttg agcagtcaga
     1621 ttgatgagat gtacctacgc agagcattga aagagaaacc ttcagttgag ccatcttcat
     1681 gcgatcctta gaagcatcaa tgaagttttg aaccatctga aatttgttta ctttatagta
     1741 gtaacattta gttctctgaa tataattact taccgatttg catgattcac atggagatgg
     1801 agcagattgt gctccaagag ccaaagctgc cagcacggcg aagacaaaaa tggatttcat
     1861 tactgcaatt tcaaatttat ttgaaataat ttgtaagaaa ttaatgggaa actatgaaga
     1921 aaactgtgcg aaaaatgaag cggaaaactg aaaacacgtg ttactcggtg ctccttttat
     1981 cacctcttat cagtgtgctc ctccgacgtg tgcctctaat ctgatttatc aggtaattta
     2041 tggtgaagcc cactatacaa cactagagta tgacccggtt tttgattgtt gttaacacga
     2101 ggaaacttca aaaaaataca aaaattccac gaaattgttt atcacaggta attgaaaaag
     2161 tcatcattgt gctcactgaa gcttgaaaaa aaaagagcaa aaattagagc aatgtggtat
     2221 gcgacgttgg tgagagaacg ttcaaggaaa tatgcagata ctggttttta tggaaatttt
     2281 cacagcgtta ttttccggtg cttcataaat ttgaaacagt ctgagtgaca ctttggcact
     2341 cattcagtac tctatgagaa ccaacatact tcgttttacc tttctagaaa tttaaaacat
     2401 ttcgataatt tttctgcaac tgccgaatgg tctagtcgac atctcatctc atttttcaac
     2461 tactataact ttttagactt tttataagaa agccagtaat gtcgtaagct ttacaatttt
     2521 caacttgtgg ataaataatt gtgaactttt tcaaaataac aagcgcaata acttcaaatc
     2581 cacataatga cataccacgt ttcctctact tgttcaatag tctcacactg atactgagaa
     2641 gtcttacgtt tcagaaaggt tggtagagtt gccattaaaa acttcaatgt gctcgaaatg
     2701 ctgataaatt ttggaaagtt ctgtgtgttt ttttactttt aaacggtgtc gaatgaaggt
     2761 tttgtaaaac atcgattgtt tttgccacta ataaggtatg ttttcattgt ccataagtta
     2821 ttgatcaact ttcaattttt ctgatagttc agcaatgttg tagctatttg tcatgaaaat
     2881 gatttattct ttaaacagtt tatcagttat cagcaagcag agaaatgaag aagtttgatg
     2941 ttttcaggtc tagcagttca tctggaatat tttaattaaa atcgagcatt cgaataccca
     3001 aactcacagc ctgactgaat ttgttttggc ttgcaaggac tgcggtcaaa ctgacaaatc
     3061 ttggagcaac agatgacatg atttgttgac actgaaaatt gagatttaag ctttagaaca
     3121 ttaaaaaaaa ctaataaaaa cttacacttg gttggaagaa tgataataat ccagagcaga
     3181 aagtctcagt cagtgagttt tcgaagaatt tctccatggc acttccaaca aggtttgagc
     3241 tcaaatatgt ttccaattcc atcattttcg gacatttttc agcttgaatc tcttggaatg
     3301 tgaaatcacg aagtggggca actgaaaaat agtcggtcga ttattggaca cctcattatt
     3361 acagcaaacc tgaacttgct ggacaacact tgttagctag acaaactcct tgtggagttg
     3421 cctgttcaac tgtcatctga ataacagttg ggagatataa atccaagaaa tcaatacatg
     3481 aatcagtcat gttggctgtg acaatcttgt agcatgcgaa atcacggaca tcatcggaaa
     3541 gtttcttctg aaatcactag aggtgaatca tttaaaaatt tgttttggtg taggtgattg
     3601 aaataaacaa atacacagtt ggattgttgt ttttatgtta cgaaactatt ttaattgttt
     3661 ttgcaataaa cttactctgt tagtgatcat gtctgtttgc atgtcttcaa caacaaactt
     3721 gcattcgaaa caggacatgg cgagagtctg aaaaatggga gtgtattgct tctattcaaa
     3781 ttttgaaaaa taagaaacca catcaaattc cctttttctt gcaaaataac aacgaaatct
     3841 ctttccatct ataaacttat gagcaatatc atcatgttcc aattatttac cgactttgtc
     3901 tcgacaatgt cagtagaagg gtaacatgtg tgaagcaggt ggctgttggg acggcacacg
     3961 attccttttt tagatggtaa agggtcagtt acatctgtca ttttcttttc attactcaac
     4021 tcctacttgg ctcacaactc gtcatttttt atagcgtcat cttacacaat tttattaccc
     4081 agctttcttg tacaaagtgg ttgatgctct gaagttccta tactttctag agaataggaa
     4141 cttcggaata ggaacttcaa gatccccggg tatgtttcga atgatactaa cataacatag
     4201 aacattttca ggagctcaga aaaaatgact gctccaaaga agaagcgtaa ggtaccggca
     4261 gaaaaaatga ctgctccaaa gaagaagcgt aaggtaccgg cagaaaaaat gactgctcca
     4321 aagaagaagc gtaaggtacc ggcagaaaaa atgactgctc caaagaagaa gcgtaaggta
     4381 ccggtagaaa aaatgagtaa aggagaagaa cttttcactg gagttgtccc aattcttgtt
     4441 gaattagatg gtgatgttaa tgggcacaaa ttttctgtca gtggagaggg tgaaggtgat
     4501 gcaacatacg gaaaacttac ccttaaattt atttgcacta ctggaaaact acctgttcca
     4561 tgggtaagtt taaacatata tatactaact aaccctgatt atttaaattt tcagccaaca
     4621 cttgtcacta ctttctgtta tggtgttcaa tgcttctcga gatacccaga tcatatgaaa
     4681 cggcatgact ttttcaagag tgccatgccc gaaggttatg tacaggaaag aactatattt
     4741 ttcaaagatg acgggaacta caagacacgt aagtttaaac agttcggtac taactaacca
     4801 tacatattta aattttcagg tgctgaagtc aagtttgaag gtgataccct tgttaataga
     4861 atcgagttaa aaggtattga ttttaaagaa gatggaaaca ttcttggaca caaattggaa
     4921 tacaactata actcacacaa tgtatacatc atggcagaca aacaaaagaa tggaatcaaa
     4981 gttgtaagtt taaacatgat tttactaact aactaatctg atttaaattt tcagaacttc
     5041 aaaattagac acaacattga agatggaagc gttcaactag cagaccatta tcaacaaaat
     5101 actccaattg gcgatggccc tgtcctttta ccagacaacc attacctgtc cacacaatct
     5161 gccctttcga aagatcccaa cgaaaagaga gaccacatgg tccttcttga gtttgtaaca
     5221 gctgctggga ttacacatgg catggacgaa ctatacaaaa gcccacaagc tttggaattc
     5281 gctagccggc catacaagta atccggatga tcgacgccaa cgtcgttgaa ttttcaaatt
     5341 ttaaatactg aatatttgtt ttttttccta ttatttattt attctctttg tgtttttttt
     5401 cttgctttct aaaaaattaa ttcaatccaa atctaaacat gagcggtttt ttttctcttt
     5461 ccgtctccca attcgtattc cgctcctctc atctgaacac aatgtgcaag tttatttatc
     5521 ttctcgcttt catttcatta ggacgtgggg ggaattggtg gaagggggaa acacacaaaa
     5581 ggatgatgga aatgaaataa ggacacacaa tatgcaacaa cattcaattc agaaatatgg
     5641 aggaaggttt aaaagaaaac ataaaaatat atagaggagg aaggaaaact agtaaaaaat
     5701 aagcaaagaa attaggcgaa cgatgagaat tgtcctcgct tgggcccttt cgtctcgcgc
     5761 gtttcggtga tgacggtgaa aacctctgac acatgcagct cccggagacg gtcacagctt
     5821 gtctgtaagc ggatgccggg agcagacaag cccgtcaggg cgcgtcagcg ggtgttggcg
     5881 ggtgtcgggg ctggcttaac tatgcggcat cagagcagat tgtactgaga gtgcaccata
     5941 tgcggtgtga aataccgcac agatgcgtaa ggagaaaata ccgcatcagg cggccttaag
     6001 ggcctcgtga tacgcctatt tttataggtt aatgtcatga taataatggt ttcttagacg
     6061 ctctgaagtt cctatacttt ctagagaata ggaacttcgg aataggaact tcaagatccc
     6121 cgggtatgtt tcgaatgata ctaacataac atagaacatt ttcaggagct cattacgcca
     6181 agctatcaac tttgtataga aaagttgatg gcgaagaaac cgagagttac caagctgaat
     6241 acggatcgaa gatcgagagc aaacgagtac gttctcaaat taattacgat aaaattaaca
     6301 ttttcttgaa tttttttagt agttaatacg actcctagca ataaaattga atataatatg
     6361 aaaattagtt agaaaaaaat ataccggtca gaactcaagc ttcatgaaga actgtttcta
     6421 gatagaatgc cccacatttt tcaatatctc agaaatcaca tgcttcatca tcaaaggttt
     6481 attaaacatt gtaaactttc agacgagaac gacagaaagt ttccgagatg aacggaatgt
     6541 ttgatgttct acttaatctt cttccgccgt cacattttaa aacacgactc tccagagttc
     6601 aaatcttgag gtaagttccc caataagatg agatctcttt tagaaaattt tcaaaactct
     6661 acggaagttt acttgtttgt tttcttaatt caaagatttt cattaaaaaa ataaccctcg
     6721 catttcagag aagccacctc ttacataatt cgtcttcaca actttcttat tgaaagttca
     6781 aatagtgaca tagacgcaat aactgtattt ccgcacatct tcaacggaga acgcaagtca
     6841 aataaagatg caattcgtcg tcccatgaag ttgaagcagg gtggcggtgt tgctgctttc
     6901 atctcacgcc acgaacttcc cccacttcaa cttccaaatc ccgttatccc aattttgaag
     6961 cccacttcag ttccagtttg gccccaaacc aatgtttata ttgcttattt ttaaattatt
     7021 gagtttgtat ttgagttgca actttattat acatagttga taattcactg ggctagccgg
     7081 ccatacaagt aatccggatg atcgacgcca acgtcgttga attttcaaat tttaaatact
     7141 gaatatttgt tttttttcct attatttatt tattctcttt gtgttttttt tcttgctttc
     7201 taaaaaatta attcaatcca aatctaaaca tgagcggttt tttttctctt tccgtctccc
     7261 aattcgtatt ccgctcctct catctgaaca caatgtgcaa gtttatttat cttctcgctt
     7321 tcatttcatt aggacgtggg gggaattggt ggaaggggga aacacacaaa aggatgatgg
     7381 aaatgaaata aggacacaca atatgcaaca acattcaatt cagaaatatg gaggaaggtt
     7441 taaaagaaaa cataaaaata tatagaggag gaaggaaaac tagtaaaaaa taagcaaaga
     7501 aattaggcga acgatgagaa ttgtcctcgc ttgggccctt tcgtctcgcg cgtttcggtg
     7561 atgacggtga aaacctctga cacatgcagc tcccggagac ggtcacagct tgtctgtaag
     7621 cggatgccgg gagcagacaa gcccgtcagg gcgcgtcagc gggtgttggc gggtgtcggg
     7681 gctggcttaa ctatgcggca tcagagcaga ttgtactgag agtgcaccat atgcggtgtg
     7741 aaataccgca cagatgcgta aggagaaaat accgcatcag gcggccttaa gggcctcgtg
     7801 atacgcctat ttttataggt taatgtcatg ataataatgg tttcttagac aacggataaa
     7861 atgtttatta taatatcaaa aacaatttgt cagttgacca ctttttgata tatttgacag
     7921 aaaccgggat gaattggctc aaagttaggg cgcccttcta ttacagggtt tctgataaca
     7981 aaccggttat taactcccaa caagggatga tttcaattca tcatgctcaa attgacccaa
     8041 attaagttac atgacaaatt catcgccctt ttcaactctt cttggctcat catctgttat
     8101 tctgttccta ttctgtctgc accctatacc cctttgcata ctctctcgtc attcctttct
     8161 tggatagtgt cttcttctcc ccagctctgc tacttctatg acttgcgccc gctgcttttc
     8221 cgctcgttcc tctcctctct gacgtcttct tctgcttctt ttctccttcc tttttccctt
     8281 ctcaatcttc ctctttttcc catttctgtc aatcattcga agaagaagaa gaagaagacc
     8341 ctcattcatt tcattttttt ttctgtcggt gtgtgctgct cggttaagag tgagctctct
     8401 attccacgtc ttcttctttt tcttcttcga ttcgaatcaa tcactccacc aaaacgcatt
     8461 cgtttttggg attcaccccg cggttcgcaa caggtttctt tttcaaatta ttagcgttat
     8521 aaatagaaaa atggtggagt ttcaataaaa atgataattt acaaagtgta ttttgattac
     8581 atgtactcaa aaaggttgaa atttttcata ccagttttcc ggaaatccat ctgatatcat
     8641 tatcgtattt ttctttttaa aaatgttttc aaaaaaaaac aaaatatagc tggttatttg
     8701 gcaccctcta attaccattt tcctgtcaca ccacactctt ttccttcttc cacttctttc
     8761 cgttttcagc cgcttccaac caaaccgata tgaaagccga gcaacaacaa tcgattccac
     8821 ccggctcggc gaccttcccg tcgcaggtga gactcagaaa actagagaaa ccgctcaact
     8881 aactcttgat atccgatttc attcttttct cttttctttt tgttgaactt ttccatattt
     8941 ccagatgcca cggccaccac caagcaccga acaaggaatc acaacggaat cggagcttgc
     9001 gaagaaagct caaatcactc cgaacgacgt tttagcactt ccgggaatca ctcaaggtat
     9061 cttgctccct ttggatttca gtttaaaaca taaatttagg attcttatgc tccccatctg
     9121 cgaacatcta taacatcgag ttcaccaagt tccaaatccg tgatctggac actgagcaag
     9181 tgcttttcga gatcgccaaa ccggagaacg atcaggagaa tgatgagtcg ccacaggagt
     9241 cggcaagata cgtgcgttat agatttgctc caaacttttt gaaactcaaa acggtcggag
     9301 caactgtgga attcaaagta ggagacatcc caatccatca tttccgaatg atcgaacgtc
     9361 acttcttcaa agatcgcctt ctgaagtgtt ttgactttga attcggattc tgtattccga
     9421 attcacgaaa caactgtgaa catatctatg agttccctca actctctcaa caactcagtg
     9481 agtcattatt ctaaaaagta caattcaaaa gactaatctc tttttcagtg gacgacatga
     9541 tcaacaatcc aaacgagact cgttctgaca gcttctattt cgtcgataac aaactcgtca
     9601 tgcacaacaa agccgactac tcatatgatg cataaatatt taatacaaaa atgttctgga
     9661 taattattct gtcgaataga aaaaaaactc caaatgtgat taaattccaa taattcctgt
     9721 ctagtttgtt ccttcccctt ccccttctca tgttcaatgc attcctaagc ttttcagttc
     9781 cccccttgtt tctatatttt ttcgctgtcc tgtcacactc gctaaaaaca ctaatcacac
     9841 ggaaatctgt tttcaataaa aactccaact ttaactcatt ttcaatttca actgaaagat
     9901 tttttcatta gagaatgtct aggcatgctc tagagggccc aaaaggcctt ttttttttgg
     9961 cgccgacgtc aggtggcact tttcggggaa atgtgcgcgg aacccctatt tgtttatttt
    10021 tctaaataca ttcaaatatg tatccgctca tgagacaata accctgataa atgcttcaat
    10081 aatattgaaa aaggaagagt atgagtattc aacatttccg tgtcgccctt attccctttt
    10141 ttgcggcatt ttgccttcct gtttttgctc acccagaaac gctggtgaaa gtaaaagatg
    10201 ctgaagatca gttgggtgca cgagtgggtt acatcgaact ggatctcaac agcggtaaga
    10261 tccttgagag ttttcgcccc gaagaacgtt ttccaatgat gagcactttt aaagttctgc
    10321 tatgtggcgc ggtattatcc cgtattgacg ccgggcaaga gcaactcggt cgccgcatac
    10381 actattctca gaatgacttg gttgagtact caccagtcac agaaaagcat cttacggatg
    10441 gcatgacagt aagagaatta tgcagtgctg ccataaccat gagtgataac actgcggcca
    10501 acttacttct gacaacgatc ggaggaccga aggagctaac cgcttttttg cacaacatgg
    10561 gggatcatgt aactcgcctt gatcgttggg aaccggagct gaatgaagcc ataccaaacg
    10621 acgagcgtga caccacgatg cctgtagcaa tggcaacaac gttgcgcaaa ctattaactg
    10681 gcgaactact tactctagct tcccggcaac aattaataga ctggatggag gcggataaag
    10741 ttgcaggacc acttctgcgc tcggcccttc cggctggctg gtttattgct gataaatctg
    10801 gagccggtga gcgtgggtct cgcggtatca ttgcagcact ggggccagat ggtaagccct
    10861 cccgtatcgt agttatctac acgacgggga gtcaggcaac tatggatgaa cgaaatagac
    10921 agatcgctga gataggtgcc tcactgatta agcattggta actgtcagac caagtttact
    10981 catatatact ttagattgat ttaaaacttc atttttaatt taaaaggatc taggtgaaga
    11041 tcctttttga taatctcatg accaaaatcc cttaacgtga gttttcgttc cactgagcgt
    11101 cagaccccgt agaaaagatc aaaggatctt cttgagatcc tttttttctg cgcgtaatct
    11161 gctgcttgca aacaaaaaaa ccaccgctac cagcggtggt ttgtttgccg gatcaagagc
    11221 taccaactct ttttccgaag gtaactggct tcagcagagc gcagatacca aatactgtcc
    11281 ttctagtgta gccgtagtta ggccaccact tcaagaactc tgtagcaccg cctacatacc
    11341 tcgctctgct aatcctgtta ccagtggctg ctgccagtgg cgataagtcg tgtcttaccg
    11401 ggttggactc aagacgatag ttaccggata aggcgcagcg gtcgggctga acggggggtt
    11461 cgtgcacaca gcccagcttg gagcgaacga cctacaccga actgagatac ctacagcgtg
    11521 agcattgaga aagcgccacg cttcccgaag ggagaaaggc ggacaggtat ccggtaagcg
    11581 gcagggtcgg aacaggagag cgcacgaggg agcttccagg gggaaacgcc tggtatcttt
    11641 atagtcctgt cgggtttcgc cacctctgac ttgagcgtcg atttttgtga tgctcgtcag
    11701 gggggcggag cctatggaaa aacgccagca acgcggcctt tttacggttc ctggcctttt
    11761 gctggccttt tgctcacatg ttctttcctg cgttatcccc tgattctgtg gataaccgta
    11821 ttaccgcctt tgagtgagct gataccgctc gccgcagccg aacgaccgag cgcagcgagt
    11881 cagtgagcga ggaagcggaa gagcgcccaa tacgcaaacc gcctctcccc gcgcgttggc
    11941 cgattcatta atgcagctgg cacgacaggt ttcccgactg gaaagcgggc agtgagcgca
    12001 acgcaattaa tgtgagttag ctcactcatt aggcacccca ggctttacac tttatgcttc
    12061 cggctcgtat gttgtgtgga attgtgagcg gataacaatt tcacacagga aacagctatg
    12121 accatgatta cgccaagctg taagtttaaa catgatctta ctaactaact attctcattt
    12181 aaattttcag agcttaaaaa tggctgaaat cactcacaac gatggatacg ctaacaactt
    12241 ggaaa
//
