>Addgene plasmid #19626 | pGC220 | addgene partial sequence | sequence record 25450 | 19626 with GFP-R
CTCCTTTACTCATTTTTTCTACCGGTACCTTACGCTTCTTCTTTGGAGCAGTCATTTTTTCTGCCGGTAC
CTTACGCTTCTTCTTTGGAGCAGTCATTTTTTCTGCCGGTACCTTACGCTTCTTCTTTGGAGCAGTCATT
TTTTCTGCCGGTACCTTACGCTTCTTCTTTGGAGCAGTCATTTTTTCTGAGCTCCTGAAAATGTTCTATG
TTATGTTAGTATCATTCGAAACATACCCGGGGATCTTGAAGTTCCTATTCCGAAGTTCCTATTCTCTAGA
AAGTATAGGAACTTCAGAGCATCAACCACTTTGTACAAGAAAGCTGGGTAATAAAATTGTGTAAGATGAC
GCTATAAAAAATGACGAGCTGTGAGCCAAGTAGGAGTTGAGTAATGAAAAGAAAATGACAGATGTAACTG
ACCCTTTACCATCTAAAAAAGGAATCGTGTGCCGTCCCAACAGCCACCTGCTTCACACATGTTACCCTTC
TACTGACATTGTCGAGACAAAGTCGGTAAATAATTGGAACATGATGATATTGCTCATAAGTTTATAGATG
GAAAGAGATTTCGTT
